Addgene plasmid #195179: pDEST26-PPP2CB-C-HA
Purpose: Vector for transient expression of PPP2CB gene with C-terminal HA tag, gene flanked by att sites for gateway cloning
Depositing lab: Stephanie Roessler. Depositing organization: Universitaetsklinikum Heidelberg.
Backbone
  Vector backbone: pDEST26
  Backbone manufacturer: Invitrogen TM
  Backbone size w/o insert (bp): 5825
  Total vector size (bp): 6752
  Vector type: Mammalian Expression
Growth in bacteria
  Bacterial resistance: Ampicillin, 100 μg/mL
  Growth temperature: 37°C
  Growth strain: DH5alpha
  Copy number: Unknown
Gene/Insert
  Gene/Insert name: PPP2CB (alt name: PP2CB)
  Species: H. sapiens (human)
  Insert size (bp): 927
  Entrez Gene: PPP2CB (a.k.a. PP2Abeta, PP2CB)
  Promoter: CMV promoter
  Tag / fusion protein: HA (C terminal on backbone)
  Cloning method: Gateway Cloning
  Sequencing primers: 5′ CMV-F; 3′ M13-F
Terms and licenses: Academic/Nonprofit Terms; Industry Terms: Not Available to Industry
How to cite: pDEST26-PPP2CB-C-HA was a gift from Stephanie Roessler (Addgene plasmid # 195179 ; http://n2t.net/addgene:195179 ; RRID:Addgene_195179)
