[The description below was written by a language model from this plasmid's Addgene catalogue record and pLannotate feature annotations shown in this document.]
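Description:
pDEST26-PPP2CB-C-HA is a mammalian expression plasmid built on the Invitrogen pDEST26 Gateway destination backbone, made for transient expression of human PPP2CB, the beta isoform of the protein phosphatase 2A catalytic subunit, with a C-terminal HA epitope tag. The catalogue lists a total size of about 6.75 kb with a 927 bp insert, consistent with the sequenced record. In E. coli it is maintained through a high-copy ColE1/pUC-type origin and selected with ampicillin via the β-lactamase gene. An f1 origin is also present, which permits single-stranded DNA production.

The expression cassette begins with the human cytomegalovirus immediate early enhancer and promoter, followed by an attB1 site, the PPP2CB coding sequence and an attB2 site. These att sites are the product of Gateway recombination that placed the gene in the vector, and the depositor notes that they flank the gene for further Gateway cloning. Immediately downstream of attB2 lies a short HA-encoding segment, annotated as a fragment of a 3xHA tag and recorded as supplied by the backbone, so the tag is read through the attB2 linker. Transcripts are processed using SV40-derived sequence, including small t and large T intron fragments and the SV40 polyadenylation signal. A separate cassette, with the SV40 enhancer/early promoter driving the neomycin phosphotransferase gene and a synthetic poly(A) signal, could allow G418 selection in mammalian cells, although the stated purpose is transient expression. Small lacZα, lacI, rop and bom fragments and a T7 promoter are backbone remnants. The HA tag allows detection or immunoprecipitation of the expressed phosphatase subunit.
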