Features (pLannotate 1.2.2; 26 found; start..end, strand, type, name):
     11..314     +  enhancer       CMV enhancer: human cytomegalovirus immediate early enhancer
    315..518     +  promoter       CMV promoter: human cytomegalovirus (CMV) immediate early promoter
    637..654     +  protein_bind   attB1 (fragment): mutant version of attB; core recombination site for the Gateway® BP reaction BP Clonase™
    660..1586    +  CDS            PPP2CB: PP2AB_HUMAN - Experimental evidence at protein level: Swiss-Prot protein existence level 1. PP2A can modulate the activity of phosphorylase B kinase casein kinase 2, mitogen-stimulated S6 kinase, and MAP-2 kinase. From Homo sapiens (Human).
   1588..1612    -  protein_bind   attB2: mutant version of attB; recombination site for the Gateway® BP reaction BP Clonase™
   1617..1644    +  CDS            3xHA (fragment): three tandem HA epitope tags
   1675..1693    -  promoter       T7 promoter: promoter for bacteriophage T7 RNA polymerase
   1703..1740    +  CDS            lacZα (fragment): LacZα fragment of β-galactosidase; lacZ fragment
   1752..1866    +  intron         large T intron (fragment): SV40 (simian virus 40) large T antigen intron
   1940..1965    +  intron         small t intron (fragment): SV40 (simian virus 40) small t antigen intron
   1965..2102    +  CDS            large T antigen (fragment): large T antigen from SV40 (simian virus 40)
   2125..2259    +  polyA_signal   SV40 poly(A) signal: SV40 polyadenylation signal
   2264..2313    -  CDS            lacI (fragment): lac repressor; lacI; The lac repressor binds to the lac operator to inhibit transcription in E. coli. This inhibition can be relieved by adding lactose or isopropyl-β-D-thiogalactopyranoside (IPTG).
   2313..2380    +  CDS            lacZα (fragment): LacZα fragment of β-galactosidase; lacZ fragment
   2385..2813    +  rep_origin     f1 ori (sequence partly withheld): f1 bacteriophage origin of replication; arrow indicates direction of (+) strand synthesis
   2841..2892    -  misc_feature   bom (fragment): basis of mobility region from pBR322
   2957..3314    +  promoter       SV40 promoter: SV40 enhancer and early promoter
   3365..4156    +  CDS            neo: KKA2_KLEPN - Also known as kan, nptII. Experimental evidence at protein level: Swiss-Prot protein existence level 1. Resistance to kanamycin, neomycin, paromomycin, ribostamycin, butirosin and gentamicin B. From Klebsiella pneumoniae.
   4223..4271    +  polyA_signal   poly(A) signal: synthetic polyadenylation signal
   4291..4345    -  misc_feature   bom (fragment): basis of mobility region from pBR322
   4447..4482    -  CDS            rop (fragment): Rop protein, which maintains plasmids at low copy number; rop
   4577..4681    +  promoter       AmpR promoter: bla
   4682..5542    +  CDS            AmpR: β-lactamase; bla; confers resistance to ampicillin, carbenicillin, and related antibiotics
   5713..6301    +  rep_origin     ori: high-copy-number ColE1/pMB1/pBR322/pUC origin of replication
   6484..6537    +  CDS            lacI (fragment): lac repressor; lacI; The lac repressor binds to the lac operator to inhibit transcription in E. coli. This inhibition can be relieved by adding lactose or isopropyl-β-D-thiogalactopyranoside (IPTG).
   6553..6650    -  promoter       AmpR promoter: bla
>Addgene plasmid #195179 | pDEST26-PPP2CB-C-HA | addgene full sequence | sequence record 423105 | Addgene NGS Result
AGATGCATGTCGTTACATAACTTACGGTAAATGGCCCGCCTGGCTGACCGCCCAACGACCCCCGCCCATT
GACGTCAATAATGACGTATGTTCCCATAGTAACGCCAATAGGGACTTTCCATTGACGTCAATGGGTGGAG
TATTTACGGTAAACTGCCCACTTGGCAGTACATCAAGTGTATCATATGCCAAGTACGCCCCCTATTGACG
TCAATGACGGTAAATGGCCCGCCTGGCATTATGCCCAGTACATGACCTTATGGGACTTTCCTACTTGGCA
GTACATCTACGTATTAGTCATCGCTATTACCATGGTGATGCGGTTTTGGCAGTACATCAATGGGCGTGGA
TAGCGGTTTGACTCACGGGGATTTCCAAGTCTCCACCCCATTGACGTCAATGGGAGTTTGTTTTGGCACC
AAAATCAACGGGACTTTCCAAAATGTCGTAACAACTCCGCCCCATTGACGCAAATGGGCGGTAGGCGTGT
ACGGTGGGAGGTCTATATAAGCAGAGCTCGTTTAGTGAACCGTCAGATCGCCTGGAGACGCCATCCACGC
TGTTTTGACCTCCATAGAAGACACCGGGACCGATCCAGCCTCCGGACTCTAGCCTAGGCCGCGGAGCTCG
AGTCAACAAGTTTGTACAAAAAAGTTGGCATGGACGACAAGGCGTTCACCAAGGAGCTGGACCAGTGGGT
CGAGCAGCTGAACGAGTGTAAGCAGCTGAACGAGAACCAAGTGCGGACGCTGTGCGAGAAGGCAAAGGAA
ATTTTAACAAAAGAATCAAATGTGCAAGAGGTTCGTTGCCCTGTTACTGTCTGTGGAGATGTGCATGGTC
AATTTCATGATCTTATGGAACTCTTTAGAATTGGTGGAAAATCACCGGATACAAACTACTTATTCATGGG
TGACTATGTAGACAGAGGATATTATTCAGTGGAGACTGTGACTCTTCTTGTAGCATTAAAGGTGCGTTAT
CCAGAACGCATTACAATATTGAGAGGAAATCACGAAAGCCGACAAATTACCCAAGTATATGGCTTTTATG
ATGAATGTCTGCGAAAGTATGGGAATGCCAACGTTTGGAAATATTTTACAGATCTCTTTGATTATCTTCC
ACTTACAGCTTTAGTAGATGGACAGATATTCTGCCTCCATGGTGGCCTCTCTCCATCCATAGACACACTG
GATCATATAAGAGCCCTGGATCGTTTACAGGAAGTTCCACATGAGGGCCCAATGTGTGATCTGTTATGGT
CAGATCCAGATGATCGTGGTGGATGGGGTATTTCACCACGTGGTGCTGGCTACACATTTGGACAAGACAT
TTCTGAAACCTTTAACCATGCCAATGGTCTCACACTGGTTTCTCGTGCCCACCAGCTTGTAATGGAGGGA
TACAATTGGTGTCATGATCGGAATGTGGTTACCATTTTCAGTGCACCCAATTACTGTTATCGTTGTGGGA
ACCAGGCTGCTATCATGGAATTAGATGACACTTTAAAATATTCCTTCCTTCAATTTGACCCAGCGCCTCG
TCGTGGTGAGCCTCATGTTACACGGCGCACCCCAGACTACTTCCTATACCCAACTTTCTTGTACAAAGTG
GTTGATTACCCATACGATGTTCCAGATTACGCTTGACGCGTGCATGCGACGTCATAGCTCTCTCCCTATA
GTGAGTCGTATTATAAGCTAGGCACTGGCCGTCGTTTTACAACGTCGTGACTGGGAAAACTGCTAGCTTG
GGATCTTTGTGAAGGAACCTTACTTCTGTGGTGTGACATAATTGGACAAACTACCTACAGAGATTTAAAG
CTCTAAGGTAAATATAAAATTTTTAAGTGTATAATGTGTTAAACTAGCTGCATATGCTTGCTGCTTGAGA
GTTTTGCTTACTGAGTATGATTTATGAAAATATTATACACAGGAGCTAGTGATTCTAATTGTTTGTGTAT
TTTAGATTCACAGTCCCAAGGCTCATTTCAGGCCCCTCAGTCCTCACAGTCTGTTCATGATCATAATCAG
CCATACCACATTTGTAGAGGTTTTACTTGCTTTAAAAAACCTCCCACACCTCCCCCTGAACCTGAAACAT
AAAATGAATGCAATTGTTGTTGTTAACTTGTTTATTGCAGCTTATAATGGTTACAAATAAAGCAATAGCA
TCACAAATTTCACAAATAAAGCATTTTTTTCACTGCATTCTAGTTGTGGTTTGTCCAAACTCATCAATGT
ATCTTATCATGTCTGGATCGATCCTGCATTAATGAATCGGCCAACGCGCGGGGAGAGGCGGTTTGCGTAT
TGGCTGGCGTAATAGCGAAGAGGCCCGCACCGATCGCCCTTCCCAACAGTTGCGCAGCCTGAATGGCGAA
TGGG
[124 nt withheld, positions 2385-2508]
C
[91 nt withheld, positions 2510-2600]
A
[49 nt withheld, positions 2602-2650]
CCTTTGACGTTGGAGTCCACGTTCTTT
[37 nt withheld, positions 2678-2714]
ACCCTATCTCGGTCTATTCTTTTGATTTATAAGGGATTTTGCCGATTTCGGCCTATTGGTTAAAAAATGA
GCTGATTTAACAAAAATTTAACGCGAATTTTAACAAAATATTAACGCTTACAATTTCCTGATGCGGTATT
TTCTCCTTACGCATCTGTGCGGTATTTCACACCGCATACGCGGATCTGCGCAGCACCATGGCCTGAAATA
ACCTCTGAAAGAGGAACTTGGTTAGGTACCTTCTGAGGCGGAAAGAACCAGCTGTGGAATGTGTGTCAGT
TAGGGTGTGGAAAGTCCCCAGGCTCCCCAGCAGGCAGAAGTATGCAAAGCATGCATCTCAATTAGTCAGC
AACCAGGTGTGGAAAGTCCCCAGGCTCCCCAGCAGGCAGAAGTATGCAAAGCATGCATCTCAATTAGTCA
GCAACCATAGTCCCGCCCCTAACTCCGCCCATCCCGCCCCTAACTCCGCCCAGTTCCGCCCATTCTCCGC
CCCATGGCTGACTAATTTTTTTTATTTATGCAGAGGCCGAGGCCGCCTCGGCCTCTGAGCTATTCCAGAA
GTAGTGAGGAGGCTTTTTTGGAGGCCTAGGCTTTTGCAAAAAGCTTGATTCTTCTGACACAACAGTCTCG
AACTTAAGGCTAGAGCCACCATGATTGAACAAGATGGATTGCACGCAGGTTCTCCGGCCGCTTGGGTGGA
GAGGCTATTCGGCTATGACTGGGCACAACAGACAATCGGCTGCTCTGATGCCGCCGTGTTCCGGCTGTCA
GCGCAGGGGCGCCCGGTTCTTTTTGTCAAGACCGACCTGTCCGGTGCCCTGAATGAACTGCAGGACGAGG
CAGCGCGGCTATCGTGGCTGGCCACGACGGGCGTTCCTTGCGCAGCTGTGCTCGACGTTGTCACTGAAGC
GGGAAGGGATTGGCTGCTATTGGGCGAAGTGCCGGGGCAGGATCTCCTGTCATCTCACCTTGCTCCTGCC
GAGAAAGTATCCATCATGGCTGATGCAATGCGGCGGCTGCATACGCTTGATCCGGCTACCTGCCCATTCG
ACCACCAAGCGAAACATCGCATCGAGCGAGCACGTACTCGGATGGAAGCCGGTCTTGTCGATCAGGATGA
TCTGGACGAAGAGCATCAGGGGCTCGCGCCAGCCGAACTGTTCGCCAGGCTCAAGGCGCGCATGCCCGAC
GGCGAGGATCTCGTCGTGACCCATGGCGATGCCTGCTTGCCGAATATCATGGTGGAAAATGGCCGCTTTT
CTGGATTCATCGACTGTGGCCGGCTGGGTGTGGCGGACCGCTATCAGGACATAGCGTTGGCTACCCGTGA
TATTGCTGAAGAGCTTGGCGGCGAATGGGCTGACCGCTTCCTCGTGCTTTACGGTATCGCCGCTCCCGAT
TCGCAGCGCATCGCCTTCTATCGCCTTCTTGACGAGTTCTTCTGAGCGGGACTCTGGGGTTCGAAATGAC
CGACCAAGCGACGCCCAACCTGCCATCACGATGGCCGCAATAAAATATCTTTATTTTCATTACATCTGTG
TGTTGGTTTTTTGTGTGAATCGATAGCGATAAGGATCCGCGTATGGTGCACTCTCAGTACAATCTGCTCT
GATGCCGCATAGTTAAGCCAGCCCCGACACCCGCCAACACCCGCTGACGCGCCCTGACGGGCTTGTCTGC
TCCCGGCATCCGCTTACAGACAAGCTGTGACCGTCTCCGGGAGCTGCATGTGTCAGAGGTTTTCACCGTC
ATCACCGAAACGCGCGAGACGAAAGGGCCTCGTGATACGCCTATTTTTATAGGTTAATGTCATGATAATA
ATGGTTTCTTAGACGTCAGGTGGCACTTTTCGGGGAAATGTGCGCGGAACCCCTATTTGTTTATTTTTCT
AAATACATTCAAATATGTATCCGCTCATGAGACAATAACCCTGATAAATGCTTCAATAATATTGAAAAAG
GAAGAGTATGAGTATTCAACATTTCCGTGTCGCCCTTATTCCCTTTTTTGCGGCATTTTGCCTTCCTGTT
TTTGCTCACCCAGAAACGCTGGTGAAAGTAAAAGATGCTGAAGATCAGTTGGGTGCACGAGTGGGTTACA
TCGAACTGGATCTCAACAGCGGTAAGATCCTTGAGAGTTTTCGCCCCGAAGAACGTTTTCCAATGATGAG
CACTTTTAAAGTTCTGCTATGTGGCGCGGTATTATCCCGTATTGACGCCGGGCAAGAGCAACTCGGTCGC
CGCATACACTATTCTCAGAATGACTTGGTTGAGTACTCACCAGTCACAGAAAAGCATCTTACGGATGGCA
TGACAGTAAGAGAATTATGCAGTGCTGCCATAACCATGAGTGATAACACTGCGGCCAACTTACTTCTGAC
AACGATCGGAGGACCGAAGGAGCTAACCGCTTTTTTGCACAACATGGGGGATCATGTAACTCGCCTTGAT
CGTTGGGAACCGGAGCTGAATGAAGCCATACCAAACGACGAGCGTGACACCACGATGCCTGTAGCAATGG
CAACAACGTTGCGCAAACTATTAACTGGCGAACTACTTACTCTAGCTTCCCGGCAACAATTAATAGACTG
GATGGAGGCGGATAAAGTTGCAGGACCACTTCTGCGCTCGGCCCTTCCGGCTGGCTGGTTTATTGCTGAT
AAATCTGGAGCCGGTGAGCGTGGGTCTCGCGGTATCATTGCAGCACTGGGGCCAGATGGTAAGCCCTCCC
GTATCGTAGTTATCTACACGACGGGGAGTCAGGCAACTATGGATGAACGAAATAGACAGATCGCTGAGAT
AGGTGCCTCACTGATTAAGCATTGGTAACTGTCAGACCAAGTTTACTCATATATACTTTAGATTGATTTA
AAACTTCATTTTTAATTTAAAAGGATCTAGGTGAAGATCCTTTTTGATAATCTCATGACCAAAATCCCTT
AACGTGAGTTTTCGTTCCACTGAGCGTCAGACCCCGTAGAAAAGATCAAAGGATCTTCTTGAGATCCTTT
TTTTCTGCGCGTAATCTGCTGCTTGCAAACAAAAAAACCACCGCTACCAGCGGTGGTTTGTTTGCCGGAT
CAAGAGCTACCAACTCTTTTTCCGAAGGTAACTGGCTTCAGCAGAGCGCAGATACCAAATACTGTTCTTC
TAGTGTAGCCGTAGTTAGGCCACCACTTCAAGAACTCTGTAGCACCGCCTACATACCTCGCTCTGCTAAT
CCTGTTACCAGTGGCTGCTGCCAGTGGCGATAAGTCGTGTCTTACCGGGTTGGACTCAAGACGATAGTTA
CCGGATAAGGCGCAGCGGTCGGGCTGAACGGGGGGTTCGTGCACACAGCCCAGCTTGGAGCGAACGACCT
ACACCGAACTGAGATACCTACAGCGTGAGCTATGAGAAAGCGCCACGCTTCCCGAAGGGAGAAAGGCGGA
CAGGTATCCGGTAAGCGGCAGGGTCGGAACAGGAGAGCGCACGAGGGAGCTTCCAGGGGGAAACGCCTGG
TATCTTTATAGTCCTGTCGGGTTTCGCCACCTCTGACTTGAGCGTCGATTTTTGTGATGCTCGTCAGGGG
GGCGGAGCCTATGGAAAAACGCCAGCAACGCGGCCTTTTTACGGTTCCTGGCCTTTTGCTGGCCTTTTGC
TCACATGTTCTTTCCTGCGTTATCCCCTGATTCTGTGGATAACCGTATTACCGCCTTTGAGTGAGCTGAT
ACCGCTCGCCGCAGCCGAACGACCGAGCGCAGCGAGTCAGTGAGCGAGGAAGCGGAAGAGCGCCCAATAC
GCAAACCGCCTCTCCCCGCGCGTTGGCCGATTCATTAATGCAGAGCTTGCAATTCGCGCTTTTTCAATAT
TATTGAAGCATTTATCAGGGTTATTGTCTCATGAGCGGATACATATTTGAATGTATTTAGAAAAATAAAC
AAATAGGGGTTCCGCGCACATTTCCCCGAAAAGTGCCACCTGACGTCTAAGAAACCATTATTATCATGAC
ATTAACCTATAAAAATAGGCGTATTACGAGGCCCTTTCACGCATT
